Addgene plasmid #216054: AA375
Purpose: Fragmid fragment: (C' terminus) HIV nuclear export sequence; HA tag
Depositing lab: John Doench. Depositing organization: Broad Institute. Publication: Modular vector assembly enables rapid assessment of emerging CRISPR technologies. McGee AV, Liu YV, Griffith AL, Szegletes ZM, Wen B, Kraus C, Miller NW, Steger RJ, Escude Velasco B, Bosch JA, Zirin JD, Viswanatha R, Sontheimer EJ, Goodale A, Greene MA, Green TM, Doench JG. Cell Genom. 2024 Mar 13;4(3):100519. doi: 10.1016/j.xgen.2024.100519. PubMed 38484704.
Backbone
  Vector backbone: pUC57-Kan
  Vector type: Fragment
Growth in bacteria
  Bacterial resistance: Kanamycin, 50 μg/mL
  Growth temperature: 37°C
  Growth strain: DH5alpha
  Copy number: Unknown
Gene/Insert
  Gene/Insert name: HIV-NES_v1.1; HIV-NES_v1.2; 3xHA_v1.1
  Species: Other
  Cloning method: Unknown
Resource information
  A portion of this plasmid was derived from a plasmid made by: Genscript ID: U134QHK100-5
Terms and licenses: Academic/Nonprofit Terms; Industry Terms: Not Available to Industry
Depositor comments: Please visit https://www.biorxiv.org/content/10.1101/2023.10.25.564061v1 for bioRxiv preprint.
How to cite: AA375 was a gift from John Doench (Addgene plasmid # 216054 ; http://n2t.net/addgene:216054 ; RRID:Addgene_216054)
