[The description below was written by a language model from this plasmid's Addgene catalogue record and pLannotate feature annotations shown in this document.]
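Description:
AA375 is a small (about 2.75 kb) fragment-donor plasmid from the Fragmid modular vector assembly toolkit, built on the pUC57-Kan cloning backbone. It is not an expression vector in its own right: its vector type is recorded as "Fragment", meaning it stores a standardized DNA part that is combined with other fragments to build complete CRISPR-related vectors. The plasmid is maintained in E. coli through a high-copy ColE1/pUC-type origin and is selected with kanamycin via the aph(3')-Ia (KanR) gene. The remaining annotated features are backbone remnants typical of pUC-derived vectors. These are the lac promoter, lac operator and CAP binding site, together with partial lacZα, lacI, rop and bom sequences, and they play no role in the part's intended function.

The payload is a C-terminal module sitting within the disrupted lacZα cloning region. It encodes the nuclear export signal from the HIV Rev protein followed by a triple HA epitope tag. The catalogue lists two NES elements (HIV-NES_v1.1 and v1.2) plus 3xHA_v1.1, whereas the automated annotation detected only a single NES upstream of the 3xHA. The second copy may simply have gone unrecognized, but the record does not resolve this. No eukaryotic promoter, start codon context or terminator is annotated, consistent with a part designed to be fused in frame to the C-terminus of an upstream protein-coding fragment. In an assembled vector, this module would bias the fusion protein toward the cytoplasm and allow its detection or pull-down with anti-HA antibodies. The assembly sites and cloning method are not stated in the record.
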