Features (pLannotate 1.2.2; 11 found; start..end, strand, type, name):
    137..236     +  misc_feature   bom (fragment): basis of mobility region from pBR322
    242..399     -  CDS            lacZα (fragment): LacZα fragment of β-galactosidase; lacZ fragment
    444..470     +  CDS            NES: nuclear export signal from the HIV Rev protein (Fischer et al., 1995)
    510..590     +  CDS            3xHA: three tandem HA epitope tags
    686..702     -  protein_bind   lac operator: The lac repressor binds to the lac operator to inhibit transcription in E. coli. This inhibition can be relieved by adding lactose or isopropyl-β-D-thiogalactopyranoside (IPTG). lac repressor encoded by lacI
    710..740     -  promoter       lac promoter: promoter for the E. coli lac operon
    755..776     -  protein_bind   CAP binding site: CAP binding activates transcription in the presence of cAMP. E. coli catabolite activator protein
    789..881     -  CDS            lacI (fragment): lac repressor; lacI; The lac repressor binds to the lac operator to inhibit transcription in E. coli. This inhibition can be relieved by adding lactose or isopropyl-β-D-thiogalactopyranoside (IPTG).
   1064..1652    -  rep_origin     ori: high-copy-number ColE1/pMB1/pBR322/pUC origin of replication
   1830..2639    -  CDS            KanR: aminoglycoside phosphotransferase; aph(3')-Ia; confers resistance to kanamycin in bacteria or G418 (Geneticin®) in eukaryotes
   2746..35      +  CDS            rop (fragment) (across the origin): Rop protein, which maintains plasmids at low copy number; rop
>Addgene plasmid #216054 | AA375 | addgene full sequence | sequence record 431409 | Addgene NGS Result
TCGCGCGTTTCGGTGATGACGGTGAAAACCTCTGACACATGCAGCTCCCGGAGACGGTCACAGCTTGTCT
GTAAGCGGATGCCGGGAGCAGACAAGCCCGTCAGGGCGCGTCAGCGGGTGTTGGCGGGTGTCGGGGCTGG
CTTAACTATGCGGCATCAGAGCAGATTGTACTGAGAGTGCACCATATGCGGTGTGAAATACCGCACAGAT
GCGTAAGGAGAAAATACCGCATCAGGCGCCATTCGCCATTCAGGCTGCGCAACTGTTGGGAAGGGCGATC
GGTGCGGGCCTCTTCGCTATTACGCCAGCTGGCGAAAGGGGGATGTGCTGCAAGGCGATTAAGTTGGGTA
ACGCCAGGGTTTTCCCAGTCACGACGTTGTAAAACGACGGCCAGAGAATTCGAGCTCGGTACCTCGCGAA
TACATCTAGATGAAGACGGGTCCCTGCCACCCCTGGAGCGCCTGACCCTGGGATCACTGCCTCCACTGGA
ACGGCTGACCCTGGGATCCTACCCATACGATGTTCCAGATTACGCTTATCCCTACGACGTGCCTGATTAT
GCATACCCATATGATGTCCCCGACTATGCCGGAAGCACGTCTTCATCGGATCCCGGGCCCGTCGACTGCA
GAGGCCTGCATGCAAGCTTGGTGTAATCATGGTCATAGCTGTTTCCTGTGTGAAATTGTTATCCGCTCAC
AATTCCACACAACATACGAGCCGGAAGCATAAAGTGTAAAGCCTGGGGTGCCTAATGAGTGAGCTAACTC
ACATTAATTGCGTTGCGCTCACTGCCCGCTTTCCAGTCGGGAAACCTGTCGTGCCAGCTGCATTAATGAA
TCGGCCAACGCGCGGGGAGAGGCGGTTTGCGTATTGGGCGCTCTTCCGCTTCCTCGCTCACTGACTCGCT
GCGCTCGGTCGTTCGGCTGCGGCGAGCGGTATCAGCTCACTCAAAGGCGGTAATACGGTTATCCACAGAA
TCAGGGGATAACGCAGGAAAGAACATGTGAGCAAAAGGCCAGCAAAAGGCCAGGAACCGTAAAAAGGCCG
CGTTGCTGGCGTTTTTCCATAGGCTCCGCCCCCCTGACGAGCATCACAAAAATCGACGCTCAAGTCAGAG
GTGGCGAAACCCGACAGGACTATAAAGATACCAGGCGTTTCCCCCTGGAAGCTCCCTCGTGCGCTCTCCT
GTTCCGACCCTGCCGCTTACCGGATACCTGTCCGCCTTTCTCCCTTCGGGAAGCGTGGCGCTTTCTCATA
GCTCACGCTGTAGGTATCTCAGTTCGGTGTAGGTCGTTCGCTCCAAGCTGGGCTGTGTGCACGAACCCCC
CGTTCAGCCCGACCGCTGCGCCTTATCCGGTAACTATCGTCTTGAGTCCAACCCGGTAAGACACGACTTA
TCGCCACTGGCAGCAGCCACTGGTAACAGGATTAGCAGAGCGAGGTATGTAGGCGGTGCTACAGAGTTCT
TGAAGTGGTGGCCTAACTACGGCTACACTAGAAGAACAGTATTTGGTATCTGCGCTCTGCTGAAGCCAGT
TACCTTCGGAAAAAGAGTTGGTAGCTCTTGATCCGGCAAACAAACCACCGCTGGTAGCGGTGGTTTTTTT
GTTTGCAAGCAGCAGATTACGCGCAGAAAAAAAGGATCTCAAGAAGATCCTTTGATCTTTTCTACGGGGT
CTGACGCTCAGTGGAACGAAAACTCACGTTAAGGGATTTTGGTCATGAGATTATCAAAAAGGATCTTCAC
CTAGATCCTTTTAAATTAAAAATGAAGTTTTAAATCAAGCCCAATCTGAATAATGTTACAACCAATTAAC
CAATTCTGATTAGAAAAACTCATCGAGCATCAAATGAAACTGCAATTTATTCATATCAGGATTATCAATA
CCATATTTTTGAAAAAGCCGTTTCTGTAATGAAGGAGAAAACTCACCGAGGCAGTTCCATAGGATGGCAA
GATCCTGGTATCGGTCTGCGATTCCGACTCGTCCAACATCAATACAACCTATTAATTTCCCCTCGTCAAA
AATAAGGTTATCAAGTGAGAAATCACCATGAGTGACGACTGAATCCGGTGAGAATGGCAAAAGTTTATGC
ATTTCTTTCCAGACTTGTTCAACAGGCCAGCCATTACGCTCGTCATCAAAATCACTCGCATCAACCAAAC
CGTTATTCATTCGTGATTGCGCCTGAGCGAGACGAAATACGCGATCGCTGTTAAAAGGACAATTACAAAC
AGGAATCGAATGCAACCGGCGCAGGAACACTGCCAGCGCATCAACAATATTTTCACCTGAATCAGGATAT
TCTTCTAATACCTGGAATGCTGTTTTTCCGGGGATCGCAGTGGTGAGTAACCATGCATCATCAGGAGTAC
GGATAAAATGCTTGATGGTCGGAAGAGGCATAAATTCCGTCAGCCAGTTTAGTCTGACCATCTCATCTGT
AACATCATTGGCAACGCTACCTTTGCCATGTTTCAGAAACAACTCTGGCGCATCGGGCTTCCCATACAAG
CGATAGATTGTCGCACCTGATTGCCCGACATTATCGCGAGCCCATTTATACCCATATAAATCAGCATCCA
TGTTGGAATTTAATCGCGGCCTCGACGTTTCCCGTTGAATATGGCTCATAACACCCCTTGTATTACTGTT
TATGTAAGCAGACAGTTTTATTGTTCATGATGATATATTTTTATCTTGTGCAATGTAACATCAGAGATTT
TGAGACACGGGCCAGAGCTGCA
